Addgene plasmid #27881: pUT1886-HQ858799
Depositing lab: John Gray & Erich Grotewold. Depositing organization: University of Toledo. Publication: The Maize TFome--development of a transcription factor open reading frame collection for functional genomics. Burdo B, Gray J, Goetting-Minesky MP, Wittler B, Hunt M, Li T, Velliquette D, Thomas J, Gentzel I, dos Santos Brito M, Mejia-Guerra MK, Connolly LN, Qaisi D, Li W, Casas MI, Doseff AI, Grotewold E. Plant J. 2014 Oct;80(2):356-66. doi: 10.1111/tpj.12623. Epub 2014 Aug 26. PubMed 25053252.
Backbone
  Vector backbone: pENTR/SD
  Backbone manufacturer: Invitrogen
  Backbone size w/o insert (bp): 2601
  Vector type: Entry vector
Growth in bacteria
  Bacterial resistance: Kanamycin, 50 μg/mL
  Growth temperature: 37°C
  Growth strain: DH5alpha
  Growth instructions: E. coli TOP10
  Copy number: Low Copy
Gene/Insert
  Gene/Insert name: MYB transcription factor from DR793321
  Species: Zea mays
  Insert size (bp): 894
  GenBank ID: HQ858799
  Cloning method: Restriction Enzyme
  Sequencing primers: 5′ M13 For; 3′ M13 Rev
Terms and licenses: Academic/Nonprofit Terms; Industry Terms: Not Available to Industry
Depositor comments: This CDS was amplified using PCR from a full length cDNA template from the Maize Full-length cDNA Project (www.maizecdna.org) and the PCR product included the stop codon. The PCR product was cloned into a Gateway pENTR/SD vector. Further information on this gene may be obtained at www.grassius.org using the GenBank number. (The second half of the plasmid name is the GenBank Number for the sequence of the insert)
How to cite: pUT1886-HQ858799 was a gift from John Gray & Erich Grotewold (Addgene plasmid # 27881 ; http://n2t.net/addgene:27881 ; RRID:Addgene_27881)
