[The description below was written by a language model from this plasmid's Addgene catalogue record and pLannotate feature annotations shown in this document.]
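Description:
pUT1886-HQ858799 is a Gateway entry clone built on the Invitrogen pENTR/SD backbone, carrying the coding sequence of a Zea mays MYB-family transcription factor. It belongs to the Maize TFome, a collection of maize transcription factor open reading frames assembled for functional genomics. According to the depositor, the 894 bp CDS was PCR-amplified from a full-length cDNA template and includes its native stop codon, so the insert is suited to untagged or N-terminally tagged expression after transfer, but not to C-terminal fusions. The complete depositor sequence is 3,495 nt, consistent with the 2,601 bp backbone plus insert.

The feature table shows the insert lying between attL1 and attL2, the recombination sites that allow LR Clonase-mediated transfer of the ORF into any attR-containing destination vector. Just downstream of attL1 is the bacteriophage T7 gene 10 ribosome binding site characteristic of the SD version of pENTR, which supports translation in bacteria once the ORF is moved into a prokaryotic expression vector. The automated annotation labels part of the insert as a fragment of Arabidopsis MYB56; this reflects homology within the conserved MYB family rather than the insert's origin, which the record gives as maize. A T7 promoter sits outside attL2 in reverse orientation, and rrnB T1 and T2 terminators upstream of the cassette insulate it from read-through transcription. Short lacI and lacZα fragment hits appear to be backbone remnants.

The plasmid is propagated in E. coli under kanamycin selection (aph(3')-Ia) with a ColE1/pUC-type origin. The catalogue lists it as low copy, whereas the annotation describes this origin as high copy.
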