Features (pLannotate 1.2.2; 11 found; start..end, strand, type, name):
      1..100     +  protein_bind   attL1: mutant version of attL; recombination site for the Gateway® LR reaction LR Clonase™
    112..132     +  RBS            RBS: efficient ribosome binding site from bacteriophage T7 gene 10 (Olins and Rangwala, 1989)
    295..897     +  CDS            MYB56 (fragment): MYB56_ARATH - Also known as BRAVO From Arabidopsis thaliana (Mouse-ear cress).
   1052..1151    -  protein_bind   attL2: mutant version of attL; recombination site for the Gateway® LR reaction LR Clonase™
   1169..1187    -  promoter       T7 promoter: promoter for bacteriophage T7 RNA polymerase
   1321..2130    +  CDS            KanR: aminoglycoside phosphotransferase; aph(3')-Ia; confers resistance to kanamycin in bacteria or G418 (Geneticin®) in eukaryotes
   2277..2865    +  rep_origin     ori: high-copy-number ColE1/pMB1/pBR322/pUC origin of replication
   3048..3140    +  CDS            lacI (fragment): lac repressor; lacI; The lac repressor binds to the lac operator to inhibit transcription in E. coli. This inhibition can be relieved by adding lactose or isopropyl-β-D-thiogalactopyranoside (IPTG).
   3195..3222    -  terminator     rrnB T2 terminator: transcription terminator T2 from the E. coli rrnB gene
   3354..3397    +  terminator     rrnB T1 terminator: Escherichia coli rrnB; transcription terminator T1 from the E. coli rrnB gene
   3444..3480    -  CDS            lacZα (fragment): LacZα fragment of β-galactosidase; lacZ fragment
>Addgene plasmid #27881 | pUT1886-HQ858799 | depositor full sequence | sequence record 13155 | Author sequence
CAAATAATGATTTTATTTTGACTGATAGTGACCTGTTCGTTGCAACAAATTGATGAGCAATGCTTTTTTA
TAATGCCAACTTTGTACAAAAAAGCAGGCTCCGCGGCCGCCTTGTTTAACTTTAAGAAGGAGCCCTTCAC
CATGGCCGCCTTCTTCGCTGCTGCTCCGCCGCCGGCGGCGGGTGCTCTCGCGTCGTTCCACCACGAGGAG
CAGCAGCGTCAGGACGCCGCCGAGGAGCTGTACCACGTGGACGACGACGTCGGCGAGGGCGGCTGCGGCG
CAGGACAGCAGGGGAAGCTGTGCGCCAGGGGCCACTGGCGCCCCGCCGAGGACGCCAAGCTCAAGGAGCT
CGTCGCGCAGTACGGGCCCCAGAACTGGAACCTCATCGCCGAGAGGCTGGACGGCAGATCAGGGAAGAGC
TGCCGCCTGCGGTGGTTCAACCAGCTGGACCCGCGGATCAACCGCCGGGCCTTCTCCGGCGAGGAGGAGG
AGCGGCTGCTGGCGGCGCACCGCGCGTACGGCAACAAGTGGGCGCTCATCGCGCGCCTCTTCCCCGGCCG
CACCGACAACGCCGTCAAGAACCACTGGCACGTCCTCATGGCGCGCAAGCAGCGGGAGCACACCGGCGCG
CTCCGCCGGCGCAAACCCTCGTCCTCGCCGGACCCGGCGCCGCCGACGTCGCACTTGGCGCCCGTCGTCG
TCCTCCACCACCACCACCACCAGCACCACGCCGGCTCGCCTCCGCGCACCGTCGCCGCCGCTCACGCGCA
GTACACGGCAGCGGACACCCGCGCGCACAGCGGCGGCGAGTCCGACGAGACCGCGTCCACCTGCACCACC
GACCTGTCCCTCGGCTCCGCCGCCGCCCCCTGCTTCTACCAGAGTGGCTACGACGCGGCTCCGCGCGCCG
CGGCGTTCGCGCCCAGCGCGCGCTCCGCCTTCTCCGCGCCGCCGGCGTCGGCGCGCCATGGCGAGTCACG
CTCCGACGACAAGGCGTCGCCGCCCTTCTTCGACTTCCTCGGCGTCGGCGCGGCAAAGGGTGGGCGCGCC
GACCCAGCTTTCTTGTACAAAGTTGGCATTATAAGAAAGCATTGCTTATCAATTTGTTGCAACGAACAGG
TCACTATCAGTCAAAATAAAATCATTATTTGCCATCCAGCTGATATCCCCTATAGTGAGTCGTATTACAT
GGTCATAGCTGTTTCCTGGCAGCTCTGGCCCGTGTCTCAAAATCTCTGATGTTACATTGCACAAGATAAA
AATATATCATCATGAACAATAAAACTGTCTGCTTACATAAACAGTAATACAAGGGGTGTTATGAGCCATA
TTCAACGGGAAACGTCGAGGCCGCGATTAAATTCCAACATGGATGCTGATTTATATGGGTATAAATGGGC
TCGCGATAATGTCGGGCAATCAGGTGCGACAATCTATCGCTTGTATGGGAAGCCCGATGCGCCAGAGTTG
TTTCTGAAACATGGCAAAGGTAGCGTTGCCAATGATGTTACAGATGAGATGGTCAGACTAAACTGGCTGA
CGGAATTTATGCCTCTTCCGACCATCAAGCATTTTATCCGTACTCCTGATGATGCATGGTTACTCACCAC
TGCGATCCCCGGAAAAACAGCATTCCAGGTATTAGAAGAATATCCTGATTCAGGTGAAAATATTGTTGAT
GCGCTGGCAGTGTTCCTGCGCCGGTTGCATTCGATTCCTGTTTGTAATTGTCCTTTTAACAGCGATCGCG
TATTTCGTCTCGCTCAGGCGCAATCACGAATGAATAACGGTTTGGTTGATGCGAGTGATTTTGATGACGA
GCGTAATGGCTGGCCTGTTGAACAAGTCTGGAAAGAAATGCATAAACTTTTGCCATTCTCACCGGATTCA
GTCGTCACTCATGGTGATTTCTCACTTGATAACCTTATTTTTGACGAGGGGAAATTAATAGGTTGTATTG
ATGTTGGACGAGTCGGAATCGCAGACCGATACCAGGATCTTGCCATCCTATGGAACTGCCTCGGTGAGTT
TTCTCCTTCATTACAGAAACGGCTTTTTCAAAAATATGGTATTGATAATCCTGATATGAATAAATTGCAG
TTTCATTTGATGCTCGATGAGTTTTTCTAATCAGAATTGGTTAATTGGTTGTAACACTGGCAGAGCATTA
CGCTGACTTGACGGGACGGCGCAAGCTCATGACCAAAATCCCTTAACGTGAGTTACGCGTCGTTCCACTG
AGCGTCAGACCCCGTAGAAAAGATCAAAGGATCTTCTTGAGATCCTTTTTTTCTGCGCGTAATCTGCTGC
TTGCAAACAAAAAAACCACCGCTACCAGCGGTGGTTTGTTTGCCGGATCAAGAGCTACCAACTCTTTTTC
CGAAGGTAACTGGCTTCAGCAGAGCGCAGATACCAAATACTGTCCTTCTAGTGTAGCCGTAGTTAGGCCA
CCACTTCAAGAACTCTGTAGCACCGCCTACATACCTCGCTCTGCTAATCCTGTTACCAGTGGCTGCTGCC
AGTGGCGATAAGTCGTGTCTTACCGGGTTGGACTCAAGACGATAGTTACCGGATAAGGCGCAGCGGTCGG
GCTGAACGGGGGGTTCGTGCACACAGCCCAGCTTGGAGCGAACGACCTACACCGAACTGAGATACCTACA
GCGTGAGCATTGAGAAAGCGCCACGCTTCCCGAAGGGAGAAAGGCGGACAGGTATCCGGTAAGCGGCAGG
GTCGGAACAGGAGAGCGCACGAGGGAGCTTCCAGGGGGAAACGCCTGGTATCTTTATAGTCCTGTCGGGT
TTCGCCACCTCTGACTTGAGCGTCGATTTTTGTGATGCTCGTCAGGGGGGCGGAGCCTATGGAAAAACGC
CAGCAACGCGGCCTTTTTACGGTTCCTGGCCTTTTGCTGGCCTTTTGCTCACATGTTCTTTCCTGCGTTA
TCCCCTGATTCTGTGGATAACCGTATTACCGCCTTTGAGTGAGCTGATACCGCTCGCCGCAGCCGAACGA
CCGAGCGCAGCGAGTCAGTGAGCGAGGAAGCGGAAGAGCGCCCAATACGCAAACCGCCTCTCCCCGCGCG
TTGGCCGATTCATTAATGCAGCTGGCACGACAGGTTTCCCGACTGGAAAGCGGGCAGTGAGCGCAACGCA
ATTAATACGCGTACCGCTAGCCAGGAAGAGTTTGTAGAAACGCAAAAAGGCCATCCGTCAGGATGGCCTT
CTGCTTAGTTTGATGCCTGGCAGTTTATGGCGGGCGTCCTGCCCGCCACCCTCCGGGCCGTTGCTTCACA
ACGTTCAAATCCGCTCCCGGCGGATTTGTCCTACTCAGGAGAGCGTTCACCGACAAACAACAGATAAAAC
GAAAGGCCCAGTCTTCCGACTGAGCCTTTCGTTTTATTTGATGCCTGGCAGTTCCCTACTCTCGCGTTAA
CGCTAGCATGGATGTTTTCCCAGTCACGACGTTGTAAAACGACGGCCAGTCTTAAGCTCGGGCCC
