>Addgene plasmid #27881 | pUT1886-HQ858799 | addgene partial sequence | sequence record 34171 | 27881 with M13pUC-fwd
ATGATTTTATTTTGACTGATAGTGACCTGTTCGTTGCAACAAATTGATGAGCAATGCTTTTTTATAATGC
CAACTTTGTACAAAAAAGCAGGCTCCGCGGCCGCCTTGTTTAACTTTAAGAAGGAGCCCTTCACCATGGC
CGCCTTCTTCGCTGCTGCTCCGCCGCCGGCGGCGGGTGCTCTCGCGTCGTTCCACCACGAGGAGCAGCAG
CGTCAGGACGCCGCCGAGGAGCTGTACCACGTGGACGACGACGTCGGCGAGGGCGGCTGCGGCGCAGGAC
AGCAGGGGAAGCTGTGCGCCAGGGGCCACTGGCGCCCCGCCGAGGACGCCAAGCTCAAGGAGCTCGTCGC
GCAGTACGGGCCCCAGAACTGGAACCTCATCGCCGAGAGGCTGGACGGCAGATCAGGGAAGAGCTGCCGC
CTGCGGTGGTTCAACCAGCTGGACCCGCGGATCAACCGCCGGGCCTTCTCCGGCGAGGAGGAGGAGCGGC
TGCTGGCGGCGCACCGCGCGTACGGCAACAAGTGGGCGCTCATCGCGCGCCTCTTCCCCGGCCGCACCGA
CAACGCCGTCAAGAACCACTGGCACGTCCTCATGGCGCGCAAGCAGCGGGAGCACACCGGCGCGCTCCGC
CGGCGCAAACCCTC
